>Addgene plasmid #244290 | pAAVLINK-EF1alpha-HA-5'-KIAA0232 | addgene full sequence | sequence record 497521 | Addgene NGS Result
CCTGCAGGCAGCTGCGCGCTCGCTCGCTCACTGAGGCCGCCCGGGCGTCGGGCGACCTTTGGTCGCCCGG
CCTCAGTGAGCGAGCGAGCGCGCAGAGAGGGAGTGGCCAACTCCATCACTAGGGGTTCCTGCGGCCGCAC
GCGTGGATCTGCGATCGCTCCGGTGCCCGTCAGTGGGCAGAGCGCACATCGCCCACAGTCCCCGAGAAGT
TGGGGGGAGGGGTCGGCAATTGAACGGGTGCCTAGAGAAGGTGGCGCGGGGTAAACTGGGAAAGTGATGT
CGTGTACTGGCTCCGCCTTTTTCCCGAGGGTGGGGGAGAACCGTATATAAGTGCAGTAGTCGCCGTGAAC
GTTCTTTTTCGCAACGGGTTTGCCGCCAGAACACAGCTGAAGCTTCGAGGGGCTCGCATCTCTCCTTCAC
GCGCCCGCCGCCCTACCTGAGGCCGCCATCCACGCCGGTTGAGTCGCGTTCTGCCGCCTCCCGCCTGTGG
TGCCTCCTGAACTGCGTCCGCCGTCTAGGTAAGTTTAAAGCTCAGGTCGAGACCGGGCCTTTGTCCGGCG
CTCCCTTGGAGCCTACCTAGACTCAGCCGGCTCTCCACGCTTTGCCTGACCCTGCTTGCTCAACTCTACG
TCTTTGTTTCGTTTTCTGTTCTGCGCCGTTACAGATCCAAGCTGTGACCGGCGCCTACCGTACGGCCACC
ATGTACCCTTATGACGTACCTGACTATGCTGGATCTTACCCTATCTGTACAGTTGTTGTGGATGGTTTGC
CATCTGAAAGCTCCTCAAGTTCTTATCCAGGCCCTGTGTCTGTTTCTGAAATGTCTCTGCTTCATGCTTT
GGGTCCAGTGCAGACCTGGCTGGGACAAGAGCTCGAGAAATGTGGCATTGATGCCATGATTTACACTCGG
TATGTCCTCAGTCTTCTGCTGCATGACAGCTATGACTACGACCTGCAGGAACAGGAGAATGACATCTTCC
TGGGCTGGGAAAAAGGAGCTTATAAGAAATGGGGAAAGAGTAAGAAAAAATGTTCAGATCTAACTCTAGA
AGAAATGAAAAAACAGGCTGCTGTCCAGTGTCTTCGATCTGCTTCTGATGAAAGCTCTGGTATCGAGACT
TTAGTGGAGGAGCTCTGCTCCAGACTGAAAGACCTTCAGAGTAAGCAAGAAGAGAAGATTCACAAAAAGT
TAGAGGGGTCTCCCTCTCCAGAGGCAGAATTATCCCCTCCAGCAAAGGATCAAGTGGAAATGTACTATGA
AGCATTTCCACCACTTTCTGAGAAACCAGTTTGCCTGCAAGAAATCATGACTGTGTGGAACAAGTCTAAA
GTCTGTTCTTACTCTAGCTCTTCTTCATCATCCACAGCCCCACCAGCTAGCACAGATACTTCCTCTCCTA
AGGACTGCAACAGTGAAAGTGAAGTCACCAAGGAAAGAAGCAGTGAAGTACCCACCACTGTGCATGAGAA
AACCCAGAGCAAAAGCAAAAACGAGAAGGAAAACAAATTTAGTAATGGCACAATTGAAGAAAAGCCTGCT
TTGTACAAAAAGCAAATCCGACATAAACCTGAAGGAAAGATTCGCCCTCGCTCGTGGTCTTCTGGCTCCA
GTGAAGCAGGCTCAAGTTCCAGTGGGAATCAGGGAGAATTAAAAGCATCCATGAAGTATGTTAAAGTAAG
ACACAAGGCACGAGAGATTCGAAACAAAAAAGGGCGGAATGGGCAAAGCAGGCTTTCTTTGAAGCACGGT
GAAAAGGCTGAAAGGAACATTCATACTGGAAGTAGTAGCAGTAGCAGCAGTGGTTCTGTCAAACAGCTGT
GCAAGCGGGGTAAGAGACCTTTAAAAGAAATAGGGAGAAAAGATCCTGGGAGCACTGAAGGAAAAGACCT
GTACATGGAGAATAGAAAGGACACAGAGTATAAAGAGGAGCCCTTGTGGTACACCGAGCCAATTGCTGAA
TATTTTGTTCCTCTGAGCAGAAAAAGTAAACTAGAGACCACATACCGAAACAGACAGGATACAAGTGATC
TGACATCAGAGGCAGTGGAAGAATTGTCTGAATCAGTGCATGGTCTTTGTATCAGCAACAATAATCTTCA
TAAAACATACCTCGCAGCAGGTACTTTCATTGATGGTCATTTTGTAGAAATGCCTGCAGTTATAAATGAG
GATATTGACCTCACTGGGACCTCATTATGTTCTCTACCAGAGGACAATAAATACCTGGATGATATTCATC
TATCAGAATTAACGCACTTCTATGAAGTGGATATTGATCAATCCATGTTGGATCCTGGTGCCTCAGAAAC
AATGCAAGGAGAAAGTCGGATTTTGAATATGATTCGACAGAAAAGCAAAGAGAACACAGATTTTGAGGCA
GAATGTTGCATAGTGTTAGATGGTATGGAGTTGCAAGGGGAACGTGCAATATGGACAGATTCTACCAGCT
CCGTAGGTGCTGAGGGCTTATTCCTGCAGGACCTTGGCAATCTGGCTCAGTTTTGGGAGTGCTGTTCATC
CAGCTCCGGTGATGCTGATGGGGAGAGTTTTGGAGGAGACTCTCCAGTTAGACTCTCTCCCATCTTAGAC
AGCACAGTGCTCAATTCACACCTGCTTGCTGGCAATCAAGAGCTCTTTTCAGATATTAATGAAGGATCTG
GTATAAACTCTTGTTTTTCAGTGTTTGAAGTGCAATGCAGTAATTCTGTTTTACCATTTTCTTTTGAAAC
ACTCAACTTGGGAAATGAAAATACAGATTCTAGTGCTAATATGCTTGGGAAAACACAGTCTAGATTGCTA
ATATGGACCAAAAATAGTGCCTTTGAAGAAAATGAACACTGTTCTAATCTTTCAACAAGAACTTGTAGTC
CATGGTCCCATTCAGAAGAAACACGTTCAGACAATGAAACATTAAATATTCAGTTTGAAGAATCCACACA
GTTTAATGCCGAAGATATTAATTATGTAGTTCCTAGAGTCTCGTCAAATTATGTAGATGAAGAACTTCTA
GATTTTTTGCAAGATGAAACTTGCCAGCAAAACAGTAGAACTTTAGGTGAGATTCCTACATTAGTTTTCA
AAAAAACATCTAAACTAGAATCCGTCTGTGGTATTCAGCTAGAACAAAAAACAGAAAACAAAAATTTTGA
AACTACACAAGTATGTAATGAAAGTCCACATGGAGATGGCTACAGCTCAGGTAAGTATCAAGGTTACAAG
ACAGGTTTAAGGAGACCAATAAGCTATTATTCGTATAGGATACTTTATACGAAGTTATTAAGTTATGGAG
ACCGGTGTGGCACGTGCGGACCGAGCGGCCGCAGGAACCCCTAGTGATGGAGTTGGCCACTCCCTCTCTG
CGCGCTCGCTCGCTCACTGAGGCCGGGCGACCAAAGGTCGCCCGACGCCCGGGCTTTGCCCGGGCGGCCT
CAGTGAGCGAGCGAGCGCGCAGCTGCCTGCAGGGGCGCCTGATGCGGTATTTTCTCCTTACGCATCTGTG
CGGTATTTCACACCGCATA
[95 nt withheld, positions 3520-3614]
T
[46 nt withheld, positions 3616-3661]
C
[141 nt withheld, positions 3663-3803]
CCTTTGACGTTGGAGTCCACGTTCTTT
[37 nt withheld, positions 3831-3867]
ACTCTATCTCGGGCTATTCTTTTGATTTATAAGGGATTTTGCCGATTTCGGTCTATTGGTTAAAAAATGA
GCTGATTTAACAAAAATTTAACGCGAATTTTAACAAAATATTAACGTTTACAATTTTATGGTGCACTCTC
AGTACAATCTGCTCTGATGCCGCATAGTTAAGCCAGCCCCGACACCCGCCAACACCCGCTGACGCGCCCT
GACGGGCTTGTCTGCTCCCGGCATCCGCTTACAGACAAGCTGTGACCGTCTCCGGGAGCTGCATGTGTCA
GAGGTTTTCACCGTCATCACCGAAACGCGCGAGACGAAAGGGCCTCGTGATACGCCTATTTTTATAGGTT
AATGTCATGATAATAATGGTTTCTTAGACGTCAGGTGGCACTTTTCGGGGAAATGTGCGCGGAACCCCTA
TTTGTTTATTTTTCTAAATACATTCAAATATGTATCCGCTCATGAGACAATAACCCTGATAAATGCTTCA
ATAATATTGAAAAAGGAAGAGTATGAGTATTCAACATTTCCGTGTCGCCCTTATTCCCTTTTTTGCGGCA
TTTTGCCTTCCTGTTTTTGCTCACCCAGAAACGCTGGTGAAAGTAAAAGATGCTGAAGATCAGTTGGGTG
CACGAGTGGGTTACATCGAACTGGATCTCAACAGCGGTAAGATCCTTGAGAGTTTTCGCCCCGAAGAACG
TTTTCCAATGATGAGCACTTTTAAAGTTCTGCTATGTGGCGCGGTATTATCCCGTATTGACGCCGGGCAA
GAGCAACTCGGTCGCCGCATACACTATTCTCAGAATGACTTGGTTGAGTACTCACCAGTCACAGAAAAGC
ATCTTACGGATGGCATGACAGTAAGAGAATTATGCAGTGCTGCCATAACCATGAGTGATAACACTGCGGC
CAACTTACTTCTGACAACGATCGGAGGACCGAAGGAGCTAACCGCTTTTTTGCACAACATGGGGGATCAT
GTAACTCGCCTTGATCGTTGGGAACCGGAGCTGAATGAAGCCATACCAAACGACGAGCGTGACACCACGA
TGCCTGTAGCAATGGCAACAACGTTGCGCAAACTATTAACTGGCGAACTACTTACTCTAGCTTCCCGGCA
ACAATTAATAGACTGGATGGAGGCGGATAAAGTTGCAGGACCACTTCTGCGCTCGGCCCTTCCGGCTGGC
TGGTTTATTGCTGATAAATCTGGAGCCGGTGAGCGTGGGTCTCGCGGTATCATTGCAGCACTGGGGCCAG
ATGGTAAGCCCTCCCGTATCGTAGTTATCTACACGACGGGGAGTCAGGCAACTATGGATGAACGAAATAG
ACAGATCGCTGAGATAGGTGCCTCACTGATTAAGCATTGGTAACTGTCAGACCAAGTTTACTCATATATA
CTTTAGATTGATTTAAAACTTCATTTTTAATTTAAAAGGATCTAGGTGAAGATCCTTTTTGATAATCTCA
TGACCAAAATCCCTTAACGTGAGTTTTCGTTCCACTGAGCGTCAGACCCCGTAGAAAAGATCAAAGGATC
TTCTTGAGATCCTTTTTTTCTGCGCGTAATCTGCTGCTTGCAAACAAAAAAACCACCGCTACCAGCGGTG
GTTTGTTTGCCGGATCAAGAGCTACCAACTCTTTTTCCGAAGGTAACTGGCTTCAGCAGAGCGCAGATAC
CAAATACTGTTCTTCTAGTGTAGCCGTAGTTAGGCCACCACTTCAAGAACTCTGTAGCACCGCCTACATA
CCTCGCTCTGCTAATCCTGTTACCAGTGGCTGCTGCCAGTGGCGATAAGTCGTGTCTTACCGGGTTGGAC
TCAAGACGATAGTTACCGGATAAGGCGCAGCGGTCGGGCTGAACGGGGGGTTCGTGCACACAGCCCAGCT
TGGAGCGAACGACCTACACCGAACTGAGATACCTACAGCGTGAGCTATGAGAAAGCGCCACGCTTCCCGA
AGGGAGAAAGGCGGACAGGTATCCGGTAAGCGGCAGGGTCGGAACAGGAGAGCGCACGAGGGAGCTTCCA
GGGGGAAACGCCTGGTATCTTTATAGTCCTGTCGGGTTTCGCCACCTCTGACTTGAGCGTCGATTTTTGT
GATGCTCGTCAGGGGGGCGGAGCCTATGGAAAAACGCCAGCAACGCGGCCTTTTTACGGTTCCTGGCCTT
TTGCTGGCCTTTTGCTCACATGT
Features (pLannotate 1.2.2; 15 found; start..end, strand, type, name):
     12..39      +  repeat_region  AAV2 ITR (fragment): inverted terminal repeat of adeno-associated virus serotype 2 inverted
     68..95      +  repeat_region  AAV2 ITR (fragment): inverted terminal repeat of adeno-associated virus serotype 2 inverted
    175..386     +  promoter       EF-1α core promoter: core promoter for human elongation factor EF-1α
    399..667     +  LTR            5' LTR (truncated): truncated 5' long terminal repeat (LTR) from human T-cell leukemia virus (HTLV) type 1
    737..3202    +  CDS            KIAA0232 (fragment): K0232_HUMAN - Experimental evidence at protein level: Swiss-Prot protein existence level 1. From Homo sapiens (Human).
   3201..3241    +  intron         chimeric intron (fragment): chimera between introns from human β-globin and immunoglobulin heavy chain genes
   3250..3278    +  protein_bind   lox2272 (fragment): Cre-mediated recombination occurs in the 8-bp core sequence (GGATACTT). lox2272 sites are compatible with each other, but incompatible with loxP or loxN sites (Lee and Saito, 1988). Cre recombinase
   3323..3463    +  repeat_region  AAV2 ITR: inverted terminal repeat of adeno-associated virus serotype 2 inverted
   3468..3519    -  misc_feature   bom (fragment): basis of mobility region from pBR322
   3538..3993    +  rep_origin     f1 ori (sequence partly withheld): f1 bacteriophage origin of replication; arrow indicates direction of (+) strand synthesis
   3994..4043    -  misc_feature   bom (fragment): basis of mobility region from pBR322
   4145..4180    -  CDS            rop (fragment): Rop protein, which maintains plasmids at low copy number; rop
   4275..4379    +  promoter       AmpR promoter: bla
   4380..5240    +  CDS            AmpR: β-lactamase; bla; confers resistance to ampicillin, carbenicillin, and related antibiotics
   5411..5999    +  rep_origin     ori: high-copy-number ColE1/pMB1/pBR322/pUC origin of replication
