[The description below was written by a language model from this plasmid's Addgene catalogue record and pLannotate feature annotations shown in this document.]
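Description:
pAAVLINK-EF1alpha-HA-5'-KIAA0232 is an adeno-associated virus transfer plasmid built on the pAAV-MCS2 backbone. It serves as the 5' half of a split, two-vector AAVLINK system for expressing the human KIAA0232 gene, whose full cassette would strain the packaging capacity of a single AAV. In bacteria the roughly 6.1 kb plasmid replicates from a high-copy ColE1/pUC-type origin and is selected with ampicillin through the β-lactamase gene. An f1 phage origin is also present, along with small residual fragments of pBR322 bom and rop sequence. The listed host is a recombination-tolerant strain, which is consistent with the need to keep the AAV2 inverted terminal repeats intact. The annotation detects the upstream ITR only as short fragments, while the downstream ITR is called in full.

Between the ITRs, an EF-1α core promoter is followed by a truncated HTLV-1 5' LTR segment, a combination commonly used as a compact composite promoter and leader. It drives a fragment of the KIAA0232 coding sequence. The catalogue lists an N-terminal HA tag, although the feature table does not annotate it separately. The coding fragment runs directly into a piece of the chimeric β-globin/immunoglobulin intron, which is presumably the splice-donor portion, and this is followed by a partial-match lox2272 site. No polyadenylation signal is annotated.

This layout suggests that Cre-mediated recombination at lox2272 joins this genome to a matching 3' vector in co-transduced cells. The lox scar would then lie within a reconstituted intron and be spliced out to give a full-length transcript. The record does not describe the partner vector or the source of the recombinase, and refers to the publication for these.
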