Addgene plasmid #244290: pAAVLINK-EF1alpha-HA-5'-KIAA0232
Purpose: 5' AAVLINK plasmid for KIAA0232 expression
Depositing lab: Zhonghua Lu. Depositing organization: Shenzhen Institute of Advanced Technology (SIAT), Chinese Academy of Sciences. Publication: AAVLINK: A potent DNA-recombination method for large cargo delivery in gene therapy. Lin J, Lin Y, Liu N, Cao W, Zhang J, Wen S, Zhang Y, Liao W, Hong Z, Lin Y, Liu Q, Liu H, Li Q, Chen B, Li M, Luo Z, Yang L, Yang Y, Zheng SH, Wang Y, Chu H, Hu Y, Qin Y, Luo BX, Tian S, Chen Y, Yan T, Yang L, Wang H, Liu T, Jiang Y, Lu Z. Cell. 2026 Feb 5;189(3):969-986.e17. doi: 10.1016/j.cell.2025.12.039. Epub 2026 Jan 27. PubMed 41605211.
Backbone
  Vector backbone: pAAV-MCS2
  Backbone manufacturer: Steve Jackson (Addgene # 46954)
  Vector type: AAV
Growth in bacteria
  Bacterial resistance: Ampicillin, 100 μg/mL
  Growth temperature: 37°C
  Growth strain: NEB Stable
  Copy number: High Copy
Gene/Insert
  Gene/Insert name: KIAA0232
  Species: H. sapiens (human)
  Entrez Gene: KIAA0232
  Promoter: EF1alpha
  Tag / fusion protein: HA (N terminal on insert)
  Cloning method: Restriction Enzyme; 5′ cloning site unknown (unknown if destroyed)
Terms and licenses: Academic/Nonprofit Terms; Industry Terms: Not Available to Industry
Depositor comments: See publication for corresponding AAV Link vectors.
How to cite: pAAVLINK-EF1alpha-HA-5'-KIAA0232 was a gift from Zhonghua Lu (Addgene plasmid # 244290 ; http://n2t.net/addgene:244290 ; RRID:Addgene_244290)
